LOCUS       Exported 7032 bp ds-DNA circular SYN 13-MAY-2021
DEFINITION  MoClo Level 1 luciferase reporter.
ACCESSION   .
VERSION     .
KEYWORDS    pEPYC1CB0502
SOURCE      synthetic DNA construct
  ORGANISM  synthetic DNA construct
REFERENCE   1 (bases 1 to 7032)
  AUTHORS   Cai YM, Kallam K, Tidd H, Gendarini G, Salzman A, Patron NJ
  TITLE     Rational design of minimal synthetic promoters for plants.
  JOURNAL   Nucleic Acids Res. 2020 Aug 28. pii: 5897334. doi:
            10.1093/nar/gkaa682.
  PUBMED    32856047
REFERENCE   2 (bases 1 to 7032)
  AUTHORS   .
  TITLE     Direct Submission
  JOURNAL   Exported May 13, 2021 from SnapGene Server 1.1.58
            http://www.snapgene.com
FEATURES             Location/Qualifiers
     source          1..7032
                     /organism="synthetic DNA construct"
                     /mol_type="other DNA"
     misc_feature    42..66
                     /label=RB T-DNA repeat
                     /note="right border repeat from nopaline C58 T-DNA"
     CDS             complement(222..1370)
                     /codon_start=1
                     /product="trans-acting replication protein that binds to
                     and activates oriV"
                     /label=trfA
                     /translation="MNRTFDRKAYRQELIDAGFSAEDAETIASRTVMRAPRETFQSVGS
                     MVQQATAKIERDSVQLAPPALPAPSAAVERSRRLEQEAAGLAKSMTIDTRGTMTTKKRK
                     TAGEDLAKQVSEAKQAALLKHTKQQIKEMQLSLFDIAPWPDTMRAMPNDTARSALFTTR
                     NKKIPREALQNKVIFHVNKDVKITYTGVELRADDDELVWQQVLEYAKRTPIGEPITFTF
                     YELCQDLGWSINGRYYTKAEECLSRLQATAMGFTSDRVGHLESVSLLHRFRVLDRGKKT
                     SRCQVLIDEEIVVLFAGDHYTKFIWEKYRKLSPTARRMFDYFSSHREPYPLKLETFRLM
                     CGSDSTRVKKWREQVGEACEELRGSGLVEHAWVNDDLVHCKR"
     rep_origin      complement(1706..2294)
                     /direction=LEFT
                     /label=ori
                     /note="high-copy-number ColE1/pMB1/pBR322/pUC origin of
                     replication"
     primer_bind     complement(1786..1805)
                     /label=pBR322ori-F
                     /note="pBR322 origin, forward primer"
     CDS             complement(2465..3325)
                     /codon_start=1
                     /gene="bla"
                     /product="beta-lactamase"
                     /label=AmpR
                     /note="confers resistance to ampicillin, carbenicillin, and
                     related antibiotics"
                     /translation="MSIQHFRVALIPFFAAFCLPVFAHPETLVKVKDAEDQLGARVGYI
                     ELDLNSGKILESFRPEERFPMMSTFKVLLCGAVLSRIDAGQEQLGRRIHYSQNDLVEYS
                     PVTEKHLTDGMTVRELCSAAITMSDNTAANLLLTTIGGPKELTAFLHNMGDHVTRLDRW
                     EPELNEAIPNDERDTTMPVAMATTLRKLLTGELLTLASRQQLIDWMEADKVAGPLLRSA
                     LPAGWFIADKSGAGERGSRGIIAALGPDGKPSRIVVIYTTGSQATMDERNRQIAEIGAS
                     LIKHW"
     primer_bind     3088..3107
                     /label=Amp-R
                     /note="Ampicillin resistance gene, reverse primer"
     promoter        complement(3326..3430)
                     /gene="bla"
                     /label=AmpR promoter
     rep_origin      3517..4148
                     /label=oriV
                     /note="incP origin of replication"
     misc_feature    4240..4264
                     /label=LB T-DNA repeat
                     /note="left border repeat from nopaline C58 T-DNA"
     misc_feature    4514..4569
                     /label=TMV Omega
                     /note="translational enhancer from the tobacco mosaic virus
                     5'-leader sequence (Gallie et al., 1988)"
     CDS             4571..6220
                     /codon_start=1
                     /gene="luc+"
                     /product="firefly luciferase"
                     /label=luciferase
                     /note="enhanced luc+ version of the luciferase gene"
                     /translation="MEDAKNIKKGPAPFYPLEDGTAGEQLHKAMKRYALVPGTIAFTDA
                     HIEVDITYAEYFEMSVRLAEAMKRYGLNTNHRIVVCSENSLQFFMPVLGALFIGVAVAP
                     ANDIYNERELLNSMGISQPTVVFVSKKGLQKILNVQKKLPIIQKIIIMDSKTDYQGFQS
                     MYTFVTSHLPPGFNEYDFVPESFDRDKTIALIMNSSGSTGLPKGVALPHRTACVRFSHA
                     RDPIFGNQIIPDTAILSVVPFHHGFGMFTTLGYLICGFRVVLMYRFEEELFLRSLQDYK
                     IQSALLVPTLFSFFAKSTLIDKYDLSNLHEIASGGAPLSKEVGEAVAKRFHLPGIRQGY
                     GLTETTSAILITPEGDDKPGAVGKVVPFFEAKVVDLDTGKTLGVNQRGELCVRGPMIMS
                     GYVNNPEATNALIDKDGWLHSGDIAYWDEDEHFFIVDRLKSLIKYKGYQVAPAELESIL
                     LQHPNIFDAGVAGLPDDDAGELPAAVVVLEHGKTMTEKEIVDYVASQVTTAKKLRGGVV
                     FVDEVPKGLTGKLDARKIREILIKAKKGGKIAV"
     primer_bind     complement(4637..4655)
                     /label=LucNrev
                     /note="Firefly luciferase, reverse primer"
     CDS             6284..6307
                     /codon_start=1
                     /product="FLAG(R) epitope tag, followed by an enterokinase
                     cleavage site"
                     /label=FLAG
                     /translation="DYKDDDDK"
     terminator      6318..7025
                     /label=OCS terminator
                     /note="octopine synthase terminator"
ORIGIN
        1 gcaattgtct tctgcacgaa gtggtttaaa ctatcagtgt ttgacaggat atattggcgg
       61 gtaaacctaa gagaaaagag cgtttattag aataatcgga tatttaaaag ggcgtgaaaa
      121 ggtttatccg ttcgtccatt tgtatgtgca tgccaaccac agggttcccc agatcaggcg
      181 ctggctgctg aacccccagc cggaactgac cccacaaggc cctagcgttt gcaatgcacc
      241 aggtcatcat tgacccaggc gtgttccacc aggccgctgc ctcgcaactc ttcgcaggct
      301 tcgccgacct gctcgcgcca cttcttcacg cgggtggaat ccgatccgca catgaggcgg
      361 aaggtttcca gcttgagcgg gtacggctcc cggtgcgagc tgaaatagtc gaacatccgt
      421 cgggccgtcg gcgacagctt gcggtacttc tcccatatga atttcgtgta gtggtcgcca
      481 gcaaacagca cgacgatttc ctcgtcgatc aggacctggc aacgggacgt tttcttgcca
      541 cggtccagga cgcggaagcg gtgcagcagc gacaccgatt ccaggtgccc aacgcggtcg
      601 gacgtgaagc ccatcgccgt cgcctgtagg cgcgacaggc attcctcggc cttcgtgtaa
      661 taccggccat tgatcgacca gcccaggtcc tggcaaagct cgtagaacgt gaaggtgatc
      721 ggctcgccga taggggtgcg cttcgcgtac tccaacacct gctgccacac cagttcgtca
      781 tcgtcggccc gcagctcgac gccggtgtag gtgatcttca cgtccttgtt gacgtggaaa
      841 atgaccttgt tttgcagcgc ctcgcgcggg attttcttgt tgcgcgtggt gaacagggca
      901 gagcgggccg tgtcgtttgg catcgctcgc atcgtgtccg gccacggcgc aatatcgaac
      961 aaggaaagct gcatttcctt gatctgctgc ttcgtgtgtt tcagcaacgc ggcctgcttg
     1021 gcctcgctga cctgttttgc caggtcctcg ccggcggttt ttcgcttctt ggtcgtcata
     1081 gttcctcgcg tgtcgatggt catcgacttc gccaaacctg ccgcctcctg ttcaagacga
     1141 cgcgaacgct ccacggcggc cgatggcgcg ggcagggcag ggggagccag ttgcacgctg
     1201 tcgcgctcga tcttggccgt agcttgctgg accatcgagc cgacggactg gaaggtttcg
     1261 cggggcgcac gcatgacggt gcggcttgcg atggtttcgg catcctcggc ggaaaacccc
     1321 gcgtcgatca gttcttgcct gtatgccttc cggtcaaacg tccgattcat tcaccctcct
     1381 tgcgggattg ccccgactca cgccggggca atgtgccctt attcctgatt tgacccgcct
     1441 ggtgccttgg tgtccagata atccacctta tcggcaatga agtcggtccc gtagaccgtc
     1501 tggccgtcct tctcgtactt ggtattccga atcttgccct gcacgaatac cagcgacccc
     1561 ttgcccaaat acttgccgtg ggcctcggcc tgagagccaa aacacttgat gcggaagaag
     1621 tcggtgcgct cctgcttgtc gccggcatcg ttgcgccaca tctaggatct gccaggaacc
     1681 gtaaaaaggc cgcgttgctg gcgtttttcc ataggctccg cccccctgac gagcatcaca
     1741 aaaatcgacg ctcaagtcag aggtggcgaa acccgacagg actataaaga taccaggcgt
     1801 ttccccctgg aagctccctc gtgcgctctc ctgttccgac cctgccgctt accggatacc
     1861 tgtccgcctt tctcccttcg ggaagcgtgg cgctttctca tagctcacgc tgtaggtatc
     1921 tcagttcggt gtaggtcgtt cgctccaagc tgggctgtgt gcacgaaccc cccgttcagc
     1981 ccgaccgctg cgccttatcc ggtaactatc gtcttgagtc caacccggta agacacgact
     2041 tatcgccact ggcagcagcc actggtaaca ggattagcag agcgaggtat gtaggcggtg
     2101 ctacagagtt cttgaagtgg tggcctaact acggctacac tagaagaaca gtatttggta
     2161 tctgcgctct gctgaagcca gttaccttcg gaaaaagagt tggtagctct tgatccggca
     2221 aacaaaccac cgctggtagc ggtggttttt ttgtttgcaa gcagcagatt acgcgcagaa
     2281 aaaaaggatc tcaagaagat cctttgatct tttctacggg gtctgacgct cagtggaacg
     2341 aaaactcacg ttaagggatt ttggtcatga gattatcaaa aaggatcttc acctagatcc
     2401 ttttaaatta aaaatgaagt tttaaatcaa tctaaagtat atatgagtaa acttggtctg
     2461 acagttacca atgcttaatc agtgaggcac ctatctcagc gatctgtcta tttcgttcat
     2521 ccatagttgc ctgactcccc gtcgtgtaga taactacgat acgggagggc ttaccatctg
     2581 gccccagtgc tgcaatgata ccgcgagaac cacgctcacc ggctccagat ttatcagcaa
     2641 taaaccagcc agccggaagg gccgagcgca gaagtggtcc tgcaacttta tccgcctcca
     2701 tccagtctat taattgttgc cgggaagcta gagtaagtag ttcgccagtt aatagtttgc
     2761 gcaacgttgt tgccattgct acaggcatcg tggtgtcacg ctcgtcgttt ggtatggctt
     2821 cattcagctc cggttcccaa cgatcaaggc gagttacatg atcccccatg ttgtgcaaaa
     2881 aagcggttag ctccttcggt cctccgatcg ttgtcagaag taagttggcc gcagtgttat
     2941 cactcatggt tatggcagca ctgcataatt ctcttactgt catgccatcc gtaagatgct
     3001 tttctgtgac tggtgagtac tcaaccaagt cattctgaga atagtgtatg cggcgaccga
     3061 gttgctcttg cccggcgtca atacgggata ataccgcgcc acatagcaga actttaaaag
     3121 tgctcatcat tggaaaacgt tcttcggggc gaaaactctc aaggatctta ccgctgttga
     3181 gatccagttc gatgtaaccc actcgtgcac ccaactgatc ttcagcatct tttactttca
     3241 ccagcgtttc tgggtgagca aaaacaggaa ggcaaaatgc cgcaaaaaag ggaataaggg
     3301 cgacacggaa atgttgaata ctcatactct tcctttttca atattattga agcatttatc
     3361 aaggttattg tctcatgagc ggatacatat ttgaatgtat ttagaaaaat aaacaaatag
     3421 gggttccgcg cacgaattgg ccagcgctgc catttttggg gtgaggccgt tcgcggccga
     3481 ggggcgcagc ccctgggggg atgggaggcc cgcgttagcg ggccgggagg gttcgagaag
     3541 ggggggcacc ccccttcggc gtgcgcggtc acgcgcacag ggcgcagccc tggttaaaaa
     3601 caaggtttat aaatattggt ttaaaagcag gttaaaagac aggttagcgg tggccgaaaa
     3661 acgggcggaa acccttgcaa atgctggatt ttctgcctgt ggacagcccc tcaaatgtca
     3721 ataggtgcgc ccctcatctg tcagcactct gcccctcaag tgtcaaggat cgcgcccctc
     3781 atctgtcagt agtcgcgccc ctcaagtgtc aataccgcag ggcacttatc cccaggcttg
     3841 tccacatcat ctgtgggaaa ctcgcgtaaa atcaggcgtt ttcgccgatt tgcgaggctg
     3901 gccagctcca cgtcgccggc cgaaatcgag cctgcccctc atctgtcaac gccgcgccgg
     3961 gtgagtcggc ccctcaagtg tcaacgtccg cccctcatct gtcagtgagg gccaagtttt
     4021 ccgcgaggta tccacaacgc cggcggccgc ggtgtctcgc acacggcttc gacggcgttt
     4081 ctggcgcgtt tgcagggcca tagacggccg ccagcccagc ggcgagggca accagcccgg
     4141 tgagcgtcgc aaaggagatc ctgatctgac tgatgggctg cctgtatcga gtggtgattt
     4201 tgtgccgagc tgccggtcgg ggagctgttg gctggctggt ggcaggatat attgtggtgt
     4261 aaacaaattg acgcttagac aacttaataa cacattgcgg acgtttttaa tgtactgggg
     4321 tggatgcagt gggccccact ctgtgaagac aatgccgaat tcggatccgg agggaggcgt
     4381 gtcgttttag tgaggtcact atcagccaaa tatttcttgt ttatgacccc cgccgatgac
     4441 gcgggactat ataaggtttt gctattcatt gaaagcagta gtgactgatt tgtatatata
     4501 ctgtattttt acaacaatta ccaacaacaa caaacaacaa acaacattac aattactatt
     4561 tacaattaca atggaggacg ccaaaaacat aaagaaaggc ccggcgccat tctatccgct
     4621 ggaagatgga accgctggag agcaactgca taaggctatg aagagatacg ccctggttcc
     4681 tggaacaatt gcttttacag atgcacatat cgaggtggac atcacttacg ctgagtactt
     4741 cgaaatgtcc gttcggttgg cagaagctat gaaacgatat gggctgaata caaatcacag
     4801 aatcgtcgta tgcagtgaaa actctcttca attctttatg ccggtgttgg gcgcgttatt
     4861 tatcggagtt gcagttgcgc ccgcgaacga catttataat gaacgtgaat tgctcaacag
     4921 tatgggcatt tcgcagccta ccgtggtgtt cgtttccaaa aaggggttgc aaaaaatttt
     4981 gaacgtgcaa aaaaagctcc caatcatcca aaaaattatt atcatggatt ctaaaacgga
     5041 ttaccaggga tttcagtcga tgtacacgtt cgtcacatct catctacctc ccggttttaa
     5101 tgaatacgat tttgtgccag agtccttcga tagggacaag acaattgcac tgatcatgaa
     5161 ctcctctgga tctactggtc tgcctaaagg tgtcgctctg cctcatagaa ctgcctgcgt
     5221 gagattctcg catgccagag atcctatttt tggcaatcaa atcattccgg atactgcgat
     5281 tttaagtgtt gttccattcc atcacggttt tggaatgttt actacactcg gatatttgat
     5341 atgtggattt cgagtcgtct taatgtatag atttgaagaa gaactgtttc tgaggagcct
     5401 tcaggattac aagattcaaa gtgcgctgct ggtgccaacc ctattctcct tcttcgccaa
     5461 aagcactctg attgacaaat acgatttatc taatttacac gaaattgctt ctggtggcgc
     5521 tcccctctct aaggaagtcg gggaagcggt tgccaagagg ttccatctgc caggtatcag
     5581 gcaaggatat gggctcactg agactacatc agctattctg attacacccg agggggatga
     5641 taaaccgggc gcggtcggta aagttgttcc attttttgaa gcgaaggttg tggatctgga
     5701 taccgggaaa acgctgggcg ttaatcaaag aggcgaactg tgtgtgagag gtcctatgat
     5761 tatgtccggt tatgtaaaca atccggaagc gaccaacgcc ttgattgaca aggatggatg
     5821 gctacattct ggagacatag cttactggga cgaggacgaa cacttcttca tcgttgaccg
     5881 cctgaagtct ctgattaagt acaaaggcta tcaggtggct cccgctgaat tggaatccat
     5941 cttgctccaa caccccaaca tcttcgacgc aggtgtcgca ggtctgcccg acgatgacgc
     6001 cggtgaactt cccgccgccg ttgttgtttt ggagcacgga aagacgatga cggaaaaaga
     6061 gatcgtggat tacgtcgcca gtcaagtaac aaccgcgaaa aagttgcgcg gaggagttgt
     6121 gtttgtggac gaagtaccga aaggtcttac cggaaaactc gacgcaagaa aaatcagaga
     6181 gatcctcata aaggccaaga agggcggaaa gatcgccgtg ggttcggatt ataaggacca
     6241 tgacggagac tataaggacc atgacctcga cgctgcagca gcggattata aggacgatga
     6301 cgataagtga gcttgtcctg ctttaatgag atatgcgaga agcctatgat cgcatgatat
     6361 ttgctttcaa ttctgttgtg cacgttgtaa aaaacctgag catgtgtagc tcagatcctt
     6421 accgccggtt tcggttcatt ctaatgaata tatcacccgt tactatcgta tttttatgaa
     6481 taatattctc cgttcaattt actgattgta ccctactact tatatgtaca atattaaaat
     6541 gaaaacaata tattgtgctg aataggttta tagcgacatc tatgatagag cgccacaata
     6601 acaaacaatt gcgttttatt attacaaatc caattttaaa aaaagcggca gaaccggtca
     6661 aacctaaaag actgattaca taaatcttat tcaaatttca aaagtgcccc aggggctagt
     6721 atctacgaca caccgagcgg cgaactaata acgctcactg aagggaactc cggttccccg
     6781 ccggcgcgca tgggtgagat tccttgaagt tgagtattgg ccgtccgctc taccgaaagt
     6841 tacgggcacc attcaacccg gtccagcacg gcggccgggt aaccgacttg ctgccccgag
     6901 aattatgcag catttttttg gtgtatgtgg gccccaaatg aagtgcaggt caaaccttga
     6961 cagtgacgac aaatcgttgg gcgggtccag ggcgaatttt gcgacaacat gtcgaggctc
     7021 agcaggaccg ct
//
